Addgene plasmid #144790: TFORF3314
Purpose: Lentiviral vector for overexpressing transcription factor ORFs with unique 24-bp barcodes. Barcodes facilitate identification of transcription factors in pooled screens.
Depositing lab: Feng Zhang. Depositing organization: Broad Institute. Publication: A transcription factor atlas of directed differentiation. Joung J, Ma S, Tay T, Geiger-Schuller KR, Kirchgatterer PC, Verdine VK, Guo B, Arias-Garcia MA, Allen WE, Singh A, Kuksenko O, Abudayyeh OO, Gootenberg JS, Fu Z, Macrae RK, Buenrostro JD, Regev A, Zhang F. Cell. 2023 Jan 5;186(1):209-229.e26. doi: 10.1016/j.cell.2022.11.026. PubMed 36608654.
Backbone
  Vector backbone: pLX_TRC317
  Backbone manufacturer: Broad Institute Genetic Perturbation Platform
  Backbone size w/o insert (bp): 8264
  Vector type: Mammalian Expression, Lentiviral
  Selectable markers: Puromycin
Growth in bacteria
  Bacterial resistance: Ampicillin, 100 μg/mL
  Growth temperature: 37°C
  Growth strain: NEB Stable
  Copy number: High Copy
Gene/Insert
  Gene/Insert name: SMAD9
  Species: H. sapiens (human)
  Insert size (bp): 1496
  Entrez Gene: SMAD9 (a.k.a. MADH6, MADH9, PPH2, SMAD8, SMAD8/9, SMAD8A, SMAD8B)
  Promoter: EF1a
  Tag / fusion protein: V5 (C terminal on insert)
  Cloning method: Gateway Cloning
  Sequencing primers: 5′ GGGTGGAGACTGAAGTTAGGCCAG; 3′ CACATAGCGTAAAAGGAGCAACATAG
Resource information
  A portion of this plasmid was derived from a plasmid made by: Broad Institute Genetic Perturbation Platform
Terms and licenses: Academic/Nonprofit Terms; Industry Terms: Not Available to Industry
Depositor comments: NM_005905.5 Please test multiple small colonies in case of plasmid recombination. To make this collection available in a timely manner, a portion of this collection was not fully sequenced by Addgene. If an Addgene verified full plasmid sequence is not available, please contact us prior to placing an order to request the full sequence.
How to cite: TFORF3314 was a gift from Feng Zhang (Addgene plasmid # 144790 ; http://n2t.net/addgene:144790 ; RRID:Addgene_144790)
