[The description below was written by a language model from this plasmid's Addgene catalogue record and pLannotate feature annotations shown in this document.]
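Description:
TFORF3314 is a third-generation-style, self-inactivating lentiviral expression plasmid built on the pLX_TRC317 backbone for overexpressing human SMAD9 (also known as SMAD8), a BMP-responsive receptor-regulated SMAD transcriptional modulator. It belongs to a barcoded transcription factor ORF collection in which each construct carries a unique 24-bp barcode, so that individual factors can be identified in pooled overexpression screens such as directed-differentiation screens. In bacteria it is maintained through a high-copy ColE1/pUC-type origin with ampicillin resistance. An f1 origin and remnants of a lac/T7/T3 cloning region are also present. The depositor notes that the plasmid can recombine, as is common for LTR-containing vectors.

The viral cassette starts with an RSV promoter fused to a truncated HIV-1 5' LTR, which allows Tat-independent genomic RNA production. This is followed by the Ψ packaging signal with a gag fragment, the RRE for Rev-dependent export, and a cPPT/CTS element, and it ends in a ΔU3 3' LTR with a downstream SV40 polyadenylation signal. Within the provirus, an SV40 early promoter drives the puromycin N-acetyltransferase gene for selecting transduced mammalian cells. Further downstream, the EF-1α promoter drives the SMAD9 ORF, which was inserted by Gateway recombination and is flanked by attB1 and attB2 sites, with a C-terminal V5 epitope tag for detection. A WPRE after the ORF enhances transcript stability and expression.

The automated annotation matched the ORF to mouse Smad9, but the catalogue entry lists a human insert based on a human reference transcript, so this most likely reflects homology. The barcode is not annotated as a feature. It may lie in the region between the V5 tag and the WPRE, where a short U6-like fragment is called, though the record does not state its position.
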