Features (pLannotate 1.2.2; 34 found; start..end, strand, type, name):
      5..231     +  promoter       RSV promoter: Rous sarcoma virus enhancer/promoter
    232..412     +  LTR            5' LTR (truncated): truncated 5' long terminal repeat (LTR) from HIV-1
    459..584     +  misc_feature   HIV-1 Ψ: packaging signal of human immunodeficiency virus type 1
    568..931     +  CDS            HIV-1 gag (fragment): gag protein from human immunodeficiency virus 1; gag
   1077..1310    +  misc_feature   RRE: The Rev response element (RRE) of HIV-1 allows for Rev-dependent mRNA export from the nucleus to the cytoplasm.
   1687..1713    +  CDS            Rev (fragment): human immunodeficiency virus 1 (HIV-1) Rev protein; rev; enhances nuclear export of unspliced and incompletely spliced viral mRNAs
   1720..1743    +  promoter       SV40 promoter (fragment): SV40 early promoter
   1744..1815    +  promoter       SV40 promoter (fragment): SV40 enhancer and early promoter
   1839..1974    +  rep_origin     SV40 ori: SV40 origin of replication
   2020..2616    +  CDS            PuroR (fragment): puromycin N-acetyltransferase; pac from Streptomyces; confers resistance to puromycin
   2665..2782    +  misc_feature   cPPT/CTS: central polypurine tract and central termination sequence of HIV-1
   2847..2913    +  CDS            small t antigen (fragment): SV40 (simian virus 40) small t antigen
   2920..4098    +  promoter       EF-1α promoter: strong constitutive promoter for human elongation factor EF-1α
   4119..4136    +  protein_bind   attB1 (fragment): mutant version of attB; core recombination site for the Gateway® BP reaction BP Clonase™
   4142..5431    +  CDS            Smad9: SMAD9_MOUSE - Also known as Madh8, Madh9, Smad8. Experimental evidence at protein level: Swiss-Prot protein existence level 1. Transcriptional modulator activated by BMP (bone morphogenetic proteins) type 1 receptor kinase. SMAD9 is a receptor- regulated SMAD (R-SMAD). Has been shown to be activated by activin type I receptor-like kinases (ALK-2, ALK-3, ALK-6) which stimulate heteromerization between SMAD9 and SMAD4. May play a role in osteoblast differentiation and maturation. From Mus musculus (Mouse).
   5433..5457    -  protein_bind   attB2: mutant version of attB; recombination site for the Gateway® BP reaction BP Clonase™
   5465..5506    +  CDS            V5 tag: epitope tag from simian virus 5
   5522..5575    +  promoter       U6 promoter (fragment): RNA polymerase III promoter for human U6 snRNA
   5617..6205    +  misc_feature   WPRE: woodchuck hepatitis virus posttranscriptional regulatory element
   6256..6275    +  misc_feature   cPPT/CTS (fragment): central polypurine tract and central termination sequence of HIV-1
   6277..6510    +  LTR            3' LTR (ΔU3): self-inactivating 3' long terminal repeat (LTR) from HIV-1
   6588..6709    +  polyA_signal   SV40 poly(A) signal: SV40 polyadenylation signal
   6749..6884    +  rep_origin     SV40 ori: SV40 origin of replication
   6905..6923    -  promoter       T7 promoter: promoter for bacteriophage T7 RNA polymerase
   6931..7086    +  CDS            lacZα (fragment): LacZα fragment of β-galactosidase; lacZ fragment
   7091..7519    +  rep_origin     f1 ori (sequence partly withheld): f1 bacteriophage origin of replication; arrow indicates direction of (+) strand synthesis
   7572..7676    +  promoter       AmpR promoter: bla
   7677..8537    +  CDS            AmpR: β-lactamase; bla; confers resistance to ampicillin, carbenicillin, and related antibiotics
   8708..9296    +  rep_origin     ori: high-copy-number ColE1/pMB1/pBR322/pUC origin of replication
   9479..9571    +  CDS            lacI (fragment): lac repressor; lacI; The lac repressor binds to the lac operator to inhibit transcription in E. coli. This inhibition can be relieved by adding lactose or isopropyl-β-D-thiogalactopyranoside (IPTG).
   9584..9605    +  protein_bind   CAP binding site: CAP binding activates transcription in the presence of cAMP. E. coli catabolite activator protein
   9620..9650    +  promoter       lac promoter: promoter for the E. coli lac operon
   9658..9674    +  protein_bind   lac operator: The lac repressor binds to the lac operator to inhibit transcription in E. coli. This inhibition can be relieved by adding lactose or isopropyl-β-D-thiogalactopyranoside (IPTG). lac repressor encoded by lacI
   9719..9737    +  promoter       T3 promoter: promoter for bacteriophage T3 RNA polymerase
>Addgene plasmid #144790 | TFORF3314 | addgene full sequence | sequence record 404372 | Addgene NGS Result
TTAATGTAGTCTTATGCAATACTCTTGTAGTCTTGCAACATGGTAACGATGAGTTAGCAACATGCCTTAC
AAGGAGAGAAAAAGCACCGTGCATGCCGATTGGTGGAAGTAAGGTGGTACGATCGTGCCTTATTAGGAAG
GCAACAGACGGGTCTGACATGGATTGGACGAACCACTGAATTGCCGCATTGCAGAGATATTGTATTTAAG
TGCCTAGCTCGATACATAAACGGGTCTCTCTGGTTAGACCAGATCTGAGCCTGGGAGCTCTCTGGCTAAC
TAGGGAACCCACTGCTTAAGCCTCAATAAAGCTTGCCTTGAGTGCTTCAAGTAGTGTGTGCCCGTCTGTT
GTGTGACTCTGGTAACTAGAGATCCCTCAGACCCTTTTAGTCAGTGTGGAAAATCTCTAGCAGTGGCGCC
CGAACAGGGACTTGAAAGCGAAAGGGAAACCAGAGGAGCTCTCTCGACGCAGGACTCGGCTTGCTGAAGC
GCGCACGGCAAGAGGCGAGGGGCGGCGACTGGTGAGTACGCCAAAAATTTTGACTAGCGGAGGCTAGAAG
GAGAGAGATGGGTGCGAGAGCGTCAGTATTAAGCGGGGGAGAATTAGATCGCGATGGGAAAAAATTCGGT
TAAGGCCAGGGGGAAAGAAAAAATATAAATTAAAACATATAGTATGGGCAAGCAGGGAGCTAGAACGATT
CGCAGTTAATCCTGGCCTGTTAGAAACATCAGAAGGCTGTAGACAAATACTGGGACAGCTACAACCATCC
CTTCAGACAGGATCAGAAGAACTTAGATCATTATATAATACAGTAGCAACCCTCTATTGTGTGCATCAAA
GGATAGAGATAAAAGACACCAAGGAAGCTTTAGACAAGATAGAGGAAGAGCAAAACAAAAGTAAGACCAC
CGCACAGCAAGCGGCCGCTGATCTTCAGACCTGGAGGAGGAGATATGAGGGACAATTGGAGAAGTGAATT
ATATAAATATAAAGTAGTAAAAATTGAACCATTAGGAGTAGCACCCACCAAGGCAAAGAGAAGAGTGGTG
CAGAGAGAAAAAAGAGCAGTGGGAATAGGAGCTTTGTTCCTTGGGTTCTTGGGAGCAGCAGGAAGCACTA
TGGGCGCAGCGTCAATGACGCTGACGGTACAGGCCAGACAATTATTGTCTGGTATAGTGCAGCAGCAGAA
CAATTTGCTGAGGGCTATTGAGGCGCAACAGCATCTGTTGCAACTCACAGTCTGGGGCATCAAGCAGCTC
CAGGCAAGAATCCTGGCTGTGGAAAGATACCTAAAGGATCAACAGCTCCTGGGGATTTGGGGTTGCTCTG
GAAAACTCATTTGCACCACTGCTGTGCCTTGGAATGCTAGTTGGAGTAATAAATCTCTGGAACAGATTTG
GAATCACACGACCTGGATGGAGTGGGACAGAGAAATTAACAATTACACAAGCTTAATACACTCCTTAATT
GAAGAATCGCAAAACCAGCAAGAAAAGAATGAACAAGAATTATTGGAATTAGATAAATGGGCAAGTTTGT
GGAATTGGTTTAACATAACAAATTGGCTGTGGTATATAAAATTATTCATAATGATAGTAGGAGGCTTGGT
AGGTTTAAGAATAGTTTTTGCTGTACTTTCTATAGTGAATAGAGTTAGGCAGGGATATTCACCATTATCG
TTTCAGACCCACCTCCCAACCCCGAGGGGACCCATGCATTGCATCTCAATTAGTCAGCAACCAGGTGTGG
AAAGTCCCCAGGCTCCCCAGCAGGCAGAAGTATGCAAAGCATGCGTCTCAATTAGTCAGCAACCATAGTC
CCGCCCCTAACTCCGCCCATCCCGCCCCTAACTCCGCCCAGTTCCGCCCATTCTCCGCCCCATGGCTGAC
TAATTTTTTTTATTTATGCAGAGGCCGAGGCCGCCTCGGCCTCTGAGCTATTCCAGAAGTAGTGAGGAGG
CTTTTTTGGAGGCCTAGGCTTTTGCAAAAAGCTTTCTAGAGGTACCACCGGAGCTTACCATGACCGAGTA
CAAGCCCACGGTGCGCCTCGCCACCCGCGACGACGTCCCCAGGGCCGTACGCACCCTCGCCGCCGCGTTC
GCCGACTACCCCGCCACGCGCCACACCGTCGATCCGGACCGCCACATCGAGCGGGTCACCGAGCTGCAAG
AACTCTTCCTCACGCGCGTCGGGCTCGACATCGGCAAGGTGTGGGTCGCGGACGACGGCGCCGCCGTGGC
GGTCTGGACCACGCCGGAGAGCGTCGAAGCGGGGGCGGTGTTCGCCGAGATCGGCCCGCGCATGGCCGAG
TTGAGCGGTTCCCGGCTGGCCGCGCAGCAACAGATGGAAGGCCTCCTGGCGCCGCACCGGCCCAAGGAGC
CCGCGTGGTTCCTGGCCACCGTCGGCGTCTCGCCCGACCACCAGGGCAAGGGTCTGGGCAGCGCCGTCGT
GCTCCCCGGAGTGGAGGCGGCCGAGCGCGCCGGGGTGCCCGCCTTCCTGGAGACCTCCGCGCCCCGCAAC
CTCCCCTTCTACGAGCGGCTCGGCTTCACCGTCACCGCCGACGTCGAGGTGCCCGAAGGACCGCGCACCT
GGTGCATGACCCGCAAGCCCGGTGCCAGTTAACGAATTCTAGATCTTGAGACAAATGGCAGTATTCATCC
ACAATTTTAAAAGAAAAGGGGGGATTGGGGGGTACAGTGCAGGGGAAAGAATAGTAGACATAATAGCAAC
AGACATACAAACTAAAGAATTACAAAAACAAATTACAAAAATTCAAAATTTTCGGGTTTATTACAGGGAC
AGCAGAGATCCACTTTGGCGCCGGCTCGAGGCCTGCAGGTGCAAAGATGGATAAAGTTTTAAACAGAGAG
GAATCTTTGCAGCTAATGGACCTTCTAGGTCTTGAAAGGAGTGGGAATTGGCTCCGGTGCCCGTCAGTGG
GCAGAGCGCACATCGCCCACAGTCCCCGAGAAGTTGGGGGGAGGGGTCGGCAATTGAACCGGTGCCTAGA
GAAGGTGGCGCGGGGTAAACTGGGAAAGTGATGTCGTGTACTGGCTCCGCCTTTTTCCCGAGGGTGGGGG
AGAACCGTATATAAGTGCAGTAGTCGCCGTGAACGTTCTTTTTCGCAACGGGTTTGCCGCCAGAACACAG
GTAAGTGCCGTGTGTGGTTCCCGCGGGCCTGGCCTCTTTACGGGTTATGGCCCTTGCGTGCCTTGAATTA
CTTCCACCTGGCTGCAGTACGTGATTCTTGATCCCGAGCTTCGGGTTGGAAGTGGGTGGGAGAGTTCGAG
GCCTTGCGCTTAAGGAGCCCCTTCGCCTCGTGCTTGAGTTGAGGCCTGGCCTGGGCGCTGGGGCCGCCGC
GTGCGAATCTGGTGGCACCTTCGCGCCTGTCTCGCTGCTTTCGATAAGTCTCTAGCCATTTAAAATTTTT
GATGACCTGCTGCGACGCTTTTTTTCTGGCAAGATAGTCTTGTAAATGCGGGCCAAGATCTGCACACTGG
TATTTCGGTTTTTGGGGCCGCGGGCGGCGACGGGGCCCGTGCGTCCCAGCGCACATGTTCGGCGAGGCGG
GGCCTGCGAGCGCGGCCACCGAGAATCGGACGGGGGTAGTCTCAAGCTGGCCGGCCTGCTCTGGTGCCTG
GCCTCGCGCCGCCGTGTATCGCCCCGCCCTGGGCGGCAAGGCTGGCCCGGTCGGCACCAGTTGCGTGAGC
GGAAAGATGGCCGCTTCCCGGCCCTGCTGCAGGGAGCTCAAAATGGAGGACGCGGCGCTCGGGAGAGCGG
GCGGGTGAGTCACCCACACAAAGGAAAAGGGCCTTTCCGTCCTCAGCCGTCGCTTCATGTGACTCCACGG
AGTACCGGGCGCCGTCCAGGCACCTCGATTAGTTCTCGAGCTTTTGGAGTACGTCGTCTTTAGGTTGGGG
GGAGGGGTTTTATGCGATGGAGTTTCCCCACACTGAGTGGGTGGAGACTGAAGTTAGGCCAGCTTGGCAC
TTGATGTAATTCTCCTTGGAATTTGCCCTTTTTGAGTTTGGATCTTGGTTCATTCTCAAGCCTCAGACAG
TGGTTCAAAGTTTTTTTCTTCCATTTCAGGTGTCGTGAGGCTAGCATCGATTGATCAACAAGTTTGTACA
AAAAAGTTGGCATGCACTCCACCACCCCCATCAGCTCCCTCTTCTCCTTCACCAGCCCCGCAGTGAAGAG
ACTGCTAGGCTGGAAGCAAGGAGATGAAGAGGAAAAGTGGGCAGAGAAGGCAGTGGACTCTCTAGTGAAG
AAGTTAAAGAAGAAGAAGGGAGCCATGGACGAGCTGGAGAGGGCTCTCAGCTGCCCGGGGCAGCCCAGCA
AATGCGTCACGATTCCCCGCTCCCTGGACGGGCGGCTGCAGGTGTCCCACCGCAAGGGCCTGCCCCATGT
GATTTACTGTCGCGTGTGGCGCTGGCCGGATCTGCAGTCCCACCACGAGCTGAAGCCGCTGGAGTGCTGT
GAGTTCCCATTTGGCTCCAAGCAGAAAGAAGTGTGCATTAACCCTTACCACTACCGCCGGGTGGAGACTC
CAGTACTGCCTCCTGTGCTCGTGCCAAGACACAGTGAATATAACCCCCAGCTCAGCCTCCTGGCCAAGTT
CCGCAGCGCCTCCCTGCACAGTGAGCCACTCATGCCACACAACGCCACCTATCCTGACTCTTTCCAGCAG
CCTCCGTGCTCTGCACTCCCTCCCTCACCCAGCCACGCGTTCTCCCAGTCCCCGTGCACGGCCAGCTACC
CTCACTCCCCAGGAAGTCCTTCTGAGCCAGAGAGTCCCTATCAACACTCAGACTTTCGACCAGTTTGTTA
CGAGGAGCCCCAGCACTGGTGCTCGGTCGCCTACTATGAACTGAACAACCGAGTTGGGGAGACATTCCAG
GCTTCCTCCCGAAGTGTGCTCATAGATGGGTTCACCGACCCTTCAAATAACAGGAACAGATTCTGTCTTG
GACTTCTTTCTAATGTAAACAGAAACTCAACGATAGAAAATACCAGGAGACATATAGGAAAGGGTGTGCA
CTTGTACTACGTCGGGGGAGAGGTGTATGCCGAGTGCGTGAGTGACAGCAGCATCTTTGTGCAGAGCCGG
AACTGCAACTATCAACACGGCTTCCACCCAGCTACCGTCTGCAAGATCCCCAGCGGCTGCAGCCTCAAGG
TCTTCAACAACCAGCTCTTCGCTCAGCTCCTGGCCCAGTCAGTTCACCACGGCTTTGAAGTCGTGTATGA
ACTGACCAAGATGTGTACTATCCGGATGAGTTTTGTTAAGGGTTGGGGTGCTGAGTATCATCGCCAGGAT
GTCACCAGCACCCCCTGCTGGATTGAGATTCATCTTCATGGGCCACTGCAGTGGCTGGACAAAGTTCTGA
CTCAGATGGGCTCTCCACATAACCCCATTTCTTCAGTGTCTTACCCAACTTTCTTGTACAAAGTGGTTGA
TATCGGTAAGCCTATCCCTAACCCTCTCCTCGGTCTCGATTCTACGTAGTAATGAACTAGTCCGTAACTT
GAAAGTATTTCGATTTCTTGGCTTTATATATCTTGTGGAAAGGACGATCTCGAACATTAGCTTCACAAGT
CACGCGTTAAGTCGACAATCAACCTCTGGATTACAAAATTTGTGAAAGATTGACTGGTATTCTTAACTAT
GTTGCTCCTTTTACGCTATGTGGATACGCTGCTTTAATGCCTTTGTATCATGCTATTGCTTCCCGTATGG
CTTTCATTTTCTCCTCCTTGTATAAATCCTGGTTGCTGTCTCTTTATGAGGAGTTGTGGCCCGTTGTCAG
GCAACGTGGCGTGGTGTGCACTGTGTTTGCTGACGCAACCCCCACTGGTTGGGGCATTGCCACCACCTGT
CAGCTCCTTTCCGGGACTTTCGCTTTCCCCCTCCCTATTGCCACGGCGGAACTCATCGCCGCCTGCCTTG
CCCGCTGCTGGACAGGGGCTCGGCTGTTGGGCACTGACAATTCCGTGGTGTTGTCGGGGAAATCATCGTC
CTTTCCTTGGCTGCTCGCCTGTGTTGCCACCTGGATTCTGCGCGGGACGTCCTTCTGCTACGTCCCTTCG
GCCCTCAATCCAGCGGACCTTCCTTCCCGCGGCCTGCTGCCGGCTCTGCGGCCTCTTCCGCGTCTTCGCC
TTCGCCCTCAGACGAGTCGGATCTCCCTTTGGGCCGCCTCCCCGCGTCGACTTTAAGACCAATGACTTAC
AAGGCAGCTGTAGATCTTAGCCACTTTTTAAAAGAAAAGGGGGGACTGGAAGGGCTAATTCACTCCCAAC
GAAGACAAGATCTGCTTTTTGCTTGTACTGGGTCTCTCTGGTTAGACCAGATCTGAGCCTGGGAGCTCTC
TGGCTAACTAGGGAACCCACTGCTTAAGCCTCAATAAAGCTTGCCTTGAGTGCTTCAAGTAGTGTGTGCC
CGTCTGTTGTGTGACTCTGGTAACTAGAGATCCCTCAGACCCTTTTAGTCAGTGTGGAAAATCTCTAGCA
GTACGTATAGTAGTTCATGTCATCTTATTATTCAGTATTTATAACTTGCAAAGAAATGAATATCAGAGAG
TGAGAGGAACTTGTTTATTGCAGCTTATAATGGTTACAAATAAAGCAATAGCATCACAAATTTCACAAAT
AAAGCATTTTTTTCACTGCATTCTAGTTGTGGTTTGTCCAAACTCATCAATGTATCTTATCATGTCTGGC
TCTAGCTATCCCGCCCCTAACTCCGCCCATCCCGCCCCTAACTCCGCCCAGTTCCGCCCATTCTCCGCCC
CATGGCTGACTAATTTTTTTTATTTATGCAGAGGCCGAGGCCGCCTCGGCCTCTGAGCTATTCCAGAAGT
AGTGAGGAGGCTTTTTTGGAGGCCTAGGGACGTACCCAATTCGCCCTATAGTGAGTCGTATTACGCGCGC
TCACTGGCCGTCGTTTTACAACGTCGTGACTGGGAAAACCCTGGCGTTACCCAACTTAATCGCCTTGCAG
CACATCCCCCTTTCGCCAGCTGGCGTAATAGCGAAGAGGCCCGCACCGATCGCCCTTCCCAACAGTTGCG
CAGCCTGAATGGCGAATGGG
[124 nt withheld, positions 7091-7214]
C
[91 nt withheld, positions 7216-7306]
A
[49 nt withheld, positions 7308-7356]
CCTTTGACGTTGGAGTCCACGTTCTTT
[37 nt withheld, positions 7384-7420]
ACCCTATCTCGGTCTATTCTTTTGATTTATAAGGGATTTTGCCGATTTCGGCCTATTGGTTAAAAAATGA
GCTGATTTAACAAAAATTTAACGCGAATTTTAACAAAATATTAACGCTTACAATTTAGGTGGCACTTTTC
GGGGAAATGTGCGCGGAACCCCTATTTGTTTATTTTTCTAAATACATTCAAATATGTATCCGCTCATGAG
ACAATAACCCTGATAAATGCTTCAATAATATTGAAAAAGGAAGAGTATGAGTATTCAACATTTCCGTGTC
GCCCTTATTCCCTTTTTTGCGGCATTTTGCCTTCCTGTTTTTGCTCACCCAGAAACGCTGGTGAAAGTAA
AAGATGCTGAAGATCAGTTGGGTGCACGAGTGGGTTACATCGAACTGGATCTCAACAGCGGTAAGATCCT
TGAGAGTTTTCGCCCCGAAGAACGTTTTCCAATGATGAGCACTTTTAAAGTTCTGCTATGTGGCGCGGTA
TTATCCCGTATTGACGCCGGGCAAGAGCAACTCGGTCGCCGCATACACTATTCTCAGAATGACTTGGTTG
AGTACTCACCAGTCACAGAAAAGCATCTTACGGATGGCATGACAGTAAGAGAATTATGCAGTGCTGCCAT
AACCATGAGTGATAACACTGCGGCCAACTTACTTCTGACAACGATCGGAGGACCGAAGGAGCTAACCGCT
TTTTTGCACAACATGGGGGATCATGTAACTCGCCTTGATCGTTGGGAACCGGAGCTGAATGAAGCCATAC
CAAACGACGAGCGTGACACCACGATGCCTGTAGCAATGGCAACAACGTTGCGCAAACTATTAACTGGCGA
ACTACTTACTCTAGCTTCCCGGCAACAATTAATAGACTGGATGGAGGCGGATAAAGTTGCAGGACCACTT
CTGCGCTCGGCCCTTCCGGCTGGCTGGTTTATTGCTGATAAATCTGGAGCCGGTGAGCGTGGGTCTCGCG
GTATCATTGCAGCACTGGGGCCAGATGGTAAGCCCTCCCGTATCGTAGTTATCTACACGACGGGGAGTCA
GGCAACTATGGATGAACGAAATAGACAGATCGCTGAGATAGGTGCCTCACTGATTAAGCATTGGTAACTG
TCAGACCAAGTTTACTCATATATACTTTAGATTGATTTAAAACTTCATTTTTAATTTAAAAGGATCTAGG
TGAAGATCCTTTTTGATAATCTCATGACCAAAATCCCTTAACGTGAGTTTTCGTTCCACTGAGCGTCAGA
CCCCGTAGAAAAGATCAAAGGATCTTCTTGAGATCCTTTTTTTCTGCGCGTAATCTGCTGCTTGCAAACA
AAAAAACCACCGCTACCAGCGGTGGTTTGTTTGCCGGATCAAGAGCTACCAACTCTTTTTCCGAAGGTAA
CTGGCTTCAGCAGAGCGCAGATACCAAATACTGTTCTTCTAGTGTAGCCGTAGTTAGGCCACCACTTCAA
GAACTCTGTAGCACCGCCTACATACCTCGCTCTGCTAATCCTGTTACCAGTGGCTGCTGCCAGTGGCGAT
AAGTCGTGTCTTACCGGGTTGGACTCAAGACGATAGTTACCGGATAAGGCGCAGCGGTCGGGCTGAACGG
GGGGTTCGTGCACACAGCCCAGCTTGGAGCGAACGACCTACACCGAACTGAGATACCTACAGCGTGAGCT
ATGAGAAAGCGCCACGCTTCCCGAAGGGAGAAAGGCGGACAGGTATCCGGTAAGCGGCAGGGTCGGAACA
GGAGAGCGCACGAGGGAGCTTCCAGGGGGAAACGCCTGGTATCTTTATAGTCCTGTCGGGTTTCGCCACC
TCTGACTTGAGCGTCGATTTTTGTGATGCTCGTCAGGGGGGCGGAGCCTATGGAAAAACGCCAGCAACGC
GGCCTTTTTACGGTTCCTGGCCTTTTGCTGGCCTTTTGCTCACATGTTCTTTCCTGCGTTATCCCCTGAT
TCTGTGGATAACCGTATTACCGCCTTTGAGTGAGCTGATACCGCTCGCCGCAGCCGAACGACCGAGCGCA
GCGAGTCAGTGAGCGAGGAAGCGGAAGAGCGCCCAATACGCAAACCGCCTCTCCCCGCGCGTTGGCCGAT
TCATTAATGCAGCTGGCACGACAGGTTTCCCGACTGGAAAGCGGGCAGTGAGCGCAACGCAATTAATGTG
AGTTAGCTCACTCATTAGGCACCCCAGGCTTTACACTTTATGCTTCCGGCTCGTATGTTGTGTGGAATTG
TGAGCGGATAACAATTTCACACAGGAAACAGCTATGACCATGATTACGCCAAGCGCGCAATTAACCCTCA
CTAAAGGGAACAAAAGCTGGAGCTGCAAGC
