>Addgene plasmid #144790 | TFORF3314 | depositor partial sequence | sequence record 286485 | Insert
ATCGATTGATCAACAAGTTTGTACAAAAAAGTTGGCATGCACTCCACCACCCCCATCAGCTCCCTCTTCT
CCTTCACCAGCCCCGCAGTGAAGAGACTGCTAGGCTGGAAGCAAGGAGATGAAGAGGAAAAGTGGGCAGA
GAAGGCAGTGGACTCTCTAGTGAAGAAGTTAAAGAAGAAGAAGGGAGCCATGGACGAGCTGGAGAGGGCT
CTCAGCTGCCCGGGGCAGCCCAGCAAATGCGTCACGATTCCCCGCTCCCTGGACGGGCGGCTGCAGGTGT
CCCACCGCAAGGGCCTGCCCCATGTGATTTACTGTCGCGTGTGGCGCTGGCCGGATCTGCAGTCCCACCA
CGAGCTGAAGCCGCTGGAGTGCTGTGAGTTCCCATTTGGCTCCAAGCAGAAAGAAGTGTGCATTAACCCT
TACCACTACCGCCGGGTGGAGACTCCAGTACTGCCTCCTGTGCTCGTGCCAAGACACAGTGAATATAACC
CCCAGCTCAGCCTCCTGGCCAAGTTCCGCAGCGCCTCCCTGCACAGTGAGCCACTCATGCCACACAACGC
CACCTATCCTGACTCTTTCCAGCAGCCTCCGTGCTCTGCACTCCCTCCCTCACCCAGCCACGCGTTCTCC
CAGTCCCCGTGCACGGCCAGCTACCCTCACTCCCCAGGAAGTCCTTCTGAGCCAGAGAGTCCCTATCAAC
ACTCAGACTTTCGACCAGTTTGTTACGAGGAGCCCCAGCACTGGTGCTCGGTCGCCTACTATGAACTGAA
CAACCGAGTTGGGGAGACATTCCAGGCTTCCTCCCGAAGTGTGCTCATAGATGGGTTCACCGACCCTTCA
AATAACAGGAACAGATTCTGTCTTGGACTTCTTTCTAATGTAAACAGAAACTCAACGATAGAAAATACCA
GGAGACATATAGGAAAGGGTGTGCACTTGTACTACGTCGGGGGAGAGGTGTATGCCGAGTGCGTGAGTGA
CAGCAGCATCTTTGTGCAGAGCCGGAACTGCAACTATCAACACGGCTTCCACCCAGCTACCGTCTGCAAG
ATCCCCAGCGGCTGCAGCCTCAAGGTCTTCAACAACCAGCTCTTCGCTCAGCTCCTGGCCCAGTCAGTTC
ACCACGGCTTTGAAGTCGTGTATGAACTGACCAAGATGTGTACTATCCGGATGAGTTTTGTTAAGGGTTG
GGGTGCTGAGTATCATCGCCAGGATGTCACCAGCACCCCCTGCTGGATTGAGATTCATCTTCATGGGCCA
CTGCAGTGGCTGGACAAAGTTCTGACTCAGATGGGCTCTCCACATAACCCCATTTCTTCAGTGTCTTACC
CAACTTTCTTGTACAAAGTGGTTGATATCGGTAAGCCTATCCCTAACCCTCTCCTCGGTCTCGATTCTAC
GTAGTAATGAACTAGTCCGTAACTTGAAAGTATTTCGATTTCTTGGCTTTATATATCTTGTGGAAAGGAC
GATCTCGAACATTAGCTTCACAAGTC
