>Addgene plasmid #144790 | TFORF3314 | depositor partial sequence | sequence record 286486 | Barcode
TCTCGAACATTAGCTTCACAAGTC
